>Addgene plasmid #51337 | 3CBQ | depositor partial sequence | sequence record 78239 | Insert sequence
CAAAAGGATGGCATCTTCAAGGTCATGCTAGTGGGGGAGAGCGGCGTGGGCAAGAGCACCCTAGCAGGCA
CTTTTGGTGGTCTCCAGGGAGACAGTGCTCACGAACCGGAGAACCCAGAGGATACCTATGAGAGACGCAT
CATGGTGGATAAGGAGGAAGTGACTCTAGTCGTTTATGACATCTGGGAACAGGGGGATGCAGGAGGGTGG
CTGCGGGACCACTGCCTTCAGACCGGGGACGCCTTTCTCATCGTCTTCTCAGTCACCGACCGACGGAGTT
TCTCCAAAGTTCCAGAGACCCTACTTCGGCTCCGGGCTGGGAGGCCGCACCACGACCTACCCGTTATCCT
CGTTGGAAACAAGAGCGACTTGGCCCGCTCCCGGGAGGTATCACTGGAGGAGGGCCGCCACCTGGCCGGG
ACGCTGAGCTGCAAGCACATCGAGACGTCGGCCGCACTGCACCACAACACGAGGGAGCTCTTCGAGGGCG
CGGTGCGCCAGATCCGGCTGCGGCGGGGCCGAAACCACGCC
