>Addgene plasmid #51337 | 3CBQ | addgene partial sequence | sequence record 79362 | T7 5'-TAATACGACTCACTATAGGG-3'
AATAATTTTGTTTAACTTTAAGAAGGAGATATACCATGCATCATCATCATCATCACAGCAGCGGCAGAGA
AAACTTGTATTTCCAGGGCCAAAAGGATGGCATCTTCAAGGTCATGCTAGTGGGGGAGAGCGGCGTGGGC
AAGAGCACCCTAGCAGGCACTTTTGGTGGTCTCCAGGGAGACAGTGCTCACGAACCGGAGAACCCAGAGG
ATACCTATGAGAGACGCATCATGGTGGATAAGGAGGAAGTGACTCTAGTCGTTTATGACATCTGGGAACA
GGGGGATGCAGGAGGGTGGCTGCGGGACCACTGCCTTCAGACCGGGGACGCCTTTCTCATCGTCTTCTCA
GTCACCGACCGACGGAGTTTCTCCAAAGTTCCAGAGACCCTACTTCGGCTCCGGGCTGGGAGGCCGCACC
ACGACCTACCCGTTATCCTCGTTGGAAACAAGAGCGACTTGGCCCGCTCCCGGGAGGTATCACTGGAGGA
GGGCCGCCACCTGGCCGGGACGCTGAGCTGCAAGCACATCGAGACGTCGGCCGCACTGCACCACAACACG
AGGGAGCTCTTCGAGGGCGCGGTGCGCCAGATCCGGCTGCGGCGGGGCCGAAACCACGCCTGATGACGAA
GCTTGCGGCCGCACTCGAGCACCACCACCACCACCACTGAGATCCGGCTGCTAACAAAGCCCGAAAGGAA
GCTGAGTTGGCTGCTGCCACCGCTGAGCAATAACTAGCATAACCCCTTGGGGCCTCTAAACGGGTCTTGA
GGGGTTTTTTGCTGAAAGGAGGAACTATATCCGGATTGGCGAATGGG
[124 nt withheld, positions 818-941]
C
[32 nt withheld, positions 943-974]
