[The description below was written by a language model from this plasmid's Addgene catalogue record.]
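Description:
3CBQ is a bacterial expression plasmid built on the pET28-MHL backbone, a pET-type vector intended for recombinant protein production in E. coli. It carries kanamycin resistance for selection and is recorded as low copy; the record lists DH5alpha as the propagation strain. The origin of replication and other backbone elements are not described, and no feature table is available to confirm them.

The insert is named 3CBQ, with the alternative names FLJ38964A and BC035663, which appear to be clone or cDNA identifiers. The record does not give a descriptive gene name, a source species or the function of the encoded protein. The insert is a truncated form rather than the full-length coding sequence, but the boundaries are given only in comments that are not included here. It was introduced by ligation-independent cloning and is fused to an N-terminal His tag, which allows the product to be purified by immobilised metal affinity chromatography.

Expression is driven by the T7 promoter, so transcription depends on T7 RNA polymerase. In practice, protein production would need an expression host that supplies that polymerase, whereas a cloning strain such as DH5alpha serves only for plasmid maintenance. The listed T7 and T7-terminator sequencing primers indicate that the insert lies between these two elements, as is usual for pET vectors. The record states no specific application. A truncated, His-tagged insert in a T7 vector suits overexpression and purification of a defined protein fragment, for example for biochemical or structural work.
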