Addgene plasmid #51337: 3CBQ
Depositing lab: Cheryl Arrowsmith. Depositing organization: University of Toronto.
Backbone
  Vector backbone: pET28-MHL
  Vector type: Bacterial Expression
Growth in bacteria
  Bacterial resistance: Kanamycin, 50 μg/mL
  Growth temperature: 37°C
  Growth strain: DH5alpha
  Copy number: Low Copy
Gene/Insert
  Gene/Insert name: 3CBQ (alt names: FLJ38964A; BC035663)
  Mutation: Truncation: See Comments
  Promoter: T7
  Tag / fusion protein: His (N terminal on insert)
  Cloning method: Ligation Independent Cloning
  Sequencing primers: 5′ T7; 3′ T7-term
Terms and licenses: Academic/Nonprofit Terms; Industry Terms: Not Available to Industry
How to cite: 3CBQ was a gift from Cheryl Arrowsmith (Addgene plasmid # 51337 ; http://n2t.net/addgene:51337 ; RRID:Addgene_51337)
